Addgene plasmid #236686: pAAVLINK-EF1alpha-5' ROBO2
Purpose: 5' AAVLINK plasmid for ROBO2 expression
Depositing lab: Zhonghua Lu. Depositing organization: Shenzhen Institute of Advanced Technology (SIAT), Chinese Academy of Sciences. Publication: AAVLINK: A potent DNA-recombination method for large cargo delivery in gene therapy. Lin J, Lin Y, Liu N, Cao W, Zhang J, Wen S, Zhang Y, Liao W, Hong Z, Lin Y, Liu Q, Liu H, Li Q, Chen B, Li M, Luo Z, Yang L, Yang Y, Zheng SH, Wang Y, Chu H, Hu Y, Qin Y, Luo BX, Tian S, Chen Y, Yan T, Yang L, Wang H, Liu T, Jiang Y, Lu Z. Cell. 2026 Feb 5;189(3):969-986.e17. doi: 10.1016/j.cell.2025.12.039. Epub 2026 Jan 27. PubMed 41605211.
Backbone
  Vector backbone: pAAV-hSyn-EGFP
  Backbone manufacturer: Addgene
  Vector type: AAV
Growth in bacteria
  Bacterial resistance: Ampicillin, 100 μg/mL
  Growth temperature: 37°C
  Growth strain: NEB Stable
  Copy number: High Copy
Gene/Insert
  Gene/Insert name: ROBO2
  Species: H. sapiens (human)
  Entrez Gene: ROBO2 (a.k.a. SAX3)
  Promoter: EF1alpha
  Tag / fusion protein: HA (N terminal on insert)
  Cloning method: Restriction Enzyme; 5′ cloning site unknown (unknown if destroyed)
Terms and licenses: Academic/Nonprofit Terms; Industry Terms: Not Available to Industry
Depositor comments: See publication for corresponding AAV Link vectors.
How to cite: pAAVLINK-EF1alpha-5' ROBO2 was a gift from Zhonghua Lu (Addgene plasmid # 236686 ; http://n2t.net/addgene:236686 ; RRID:Addgene_236686)
