[The description below was written by a language model from this plasmid's Addgene catalogue record and pLannotate feature annotations shown in this document.]
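Description:
pAAVLINK-EF1alpha-5' ROBO2 is an AAV transfer plasmid of about 6 kb, built on the pAAV-hSyn-EGFP backbone, that carries the upstream half of a split human ROBO2 expression cassette. It belongs to the AAVLINK system, a DNA-recombination approach for delivering cargoes too large for a single AAV genome. The plasmid is propagated in E. coli through a high-copy ColE1/pUC-type origin with ampicillin selection (AmpR under its own bla promoter). An f1 origin is also present, along with small remnants of the pBR322 bom and rop regions. The recombination-tolerant NEB Stable strain is listed for growth, consistent with the need to preserve the AAV2 inverted terminal repeats. One ITR is annotated in full, and the other appears only as two short fragments in the feature table.

Between the ITRs, an EF-1α core promoter followed by a truncated HTLV-1 5' LTR segment (a common hybrid arrangement that boosts expression) drives a partial ROBO2 coding sequence. ROBO2 encodes the receptor for SLIT guidance cues involved in axon navigation and cell migration. The catalogue lists an N-terminal HA tag, although it is not separately annotated. The ROBO2 fragment ends at a fragment of a chimeric β-globin/immunoglobulin intron, followed by a lox2272 site just inside the downstream ITR, and no polyadenylation signal is annotated. This layout suggests that Cre-mediated recombination at lox2272 joins this genome to a matching 3' vector, with the lox scar lying in intronic sequence that is spliced out to give full-length ROBO2 mRNA. The record does not spell out this mechanism or identify the partner vector, referring instead to the associated publication.
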