Features (pLannotate 1.2.2; 15 found; start..end, strand, type, name):
   2165..2205    +  intron         chimeric intron (fragment): chimera between introns from human β-globin and immunoglobulin heavy chain genes
   2214..2242    +  protein_bind   lox2272 (fragment): Cre-mediated recombination occurs in the 8-bp core sequence (GGATACTT). lox2272 sites are compatible with each other, but incompatible with loxP or loxN sites (Lee and Saito, 1988). Cre recombinase
   2287..2427    +  repeat_region  AAV2 ITR: inverted terminal repeat of adeno-associated virus serotype 2 inverted
   2432..2483    -  misc_feature   bom (fragment): basis of mobility region from pBR322
   2502..2957    +  rep_origin     f1 ori (sequence partly withheld): f1 bacteriophage origin of replication; arrow indicates direction of (+) strand synthesis
   2958..3007    -  misc_feature   bom (fragment): basis of mobility region from pBR322
   3109..3144    -  CDS            rop (fragment): Rop protein, which maintains plasmids at low copy number; rop
   3239..3343    +  promoter       AmpR promoter: bla
   3344..4204    +  CDS            AmpR: β-lactamase; bla; confers resistance to ampicillin, carbenicillin, and related antibiotics
   4375..4963    +  rep_origin     ori: high-copy-number ColE1/pMB1/pBR322/pUC origin of replication
   5036..5063    +  repeat_region  AAV2 ITR (fragment): inverted terminal repeat of adeno-associated virus serotype 2 inverted
   5092..5119    +  repeat_region  AAV2 ITR (fragment): inverted terminal repeat of adeno-associated virus serotype 2 inverted
   5199..5410    +  promoter       EF-1α core promoter: core promoter for human elongation factor EF-1α
   5423..5691    +  LTR            5' LTR (truncated): truncated 5' long terminal repeat (LTR) from human T-cell leukemia virus (HTLV) type 1
   5761..2166    +  CDS            ROBO2 (fragment) (across the origin): ROBO2_HUMAN - Also known as KIAA1568. Experimental evidence at protein level: Swiss-Prot protein existence level 1. Receptor for SLIT2, and probably SLIT1, which are thought to act as molecular guidance cue in cellular migration, including axonal navigation at the ventral midline of the neural tube and projection of axons to different regions during neuronal development. From Homo sapiens (Human).
>Addgene plasmid #236686 | pAAVLINK-EF1alpha-5' ROBO2 | addgene full sequence | sequence record 476887 | Addgene NGS Result
TTATTCTTCTTGCGCATCGTGCACGGGCGCAGGAGTAAACCTGATGAAGGAAGCTACGTTTGTGTTGCGA
GGAACTATCTTGGTGAAGCAGTGAGTCGAAATGCGTCTCTGGAAGTGGCATTGTTACGAGATGACTTCCG
ACAAAACCCCACAGATGTTGTAGTGGCAGCTGGAGAGCCTGCAATCCTGGAGTGCCAGCCTCCCCGGGGA
CACCCAGAACCCACCATCTACTGGAAAAAAGACAAAGTTCGAATTGATGACAAGGAAGAAAGAATAAGTA
TCCGTGGTGGAAAACTGATGATCTCCAATACCAGGAAAAGTGATGCAGGGATGTATACTTGTGTTGGTAC
CAATATGGTGGGAGAAAGGGACAGTGACCCAGCAGAGCTGACTGTCTTTGAACGACCCACATTTCTCAGG
AGGCCAATTAACCAGGTGGTACTGGAGGAAGAAGCTGTAGAATTTCGTTGTCAAGTCCAAGGAGATCCTC
AACCAACTGTGAGGTGGAAAAAGGATGATGCAGACTTGCCAAGAGGAAGGTATGACATCAAAGACGATTA
CACACTAAGAATTAAAAAGACCATGAGTACAGATGAAGGCACCTATATGTGTATTGCTGAGAATCGGGTT
GGAAAAATGGAAGCCTCTGCTACACTCACCGTCCGAGCTCGCCCTGTTGCTCCCCCACAGTTTGTGGTTC
GGCCAAGAGATCAGATTGTTGCTCAAGGTCGAACAGTGACATTTCCCTGTGAAACTAAAGGAAACCCACA
GCCAGCTGTTTTTTGGCAGAAAGAAGGCAGCCAGAACCTACTTTTCCCAAACCAACCCCAGCAGCCCAAC
AGTAGATGCTCAGTGTCACCAACTGGAGACCTCACAATCACCAACATTCAACGTTCCGACGCGGGTTACT
ACATCTGCCAGGCTTTAACTGTGGCAGGAAGCATTTTAGCAAAAGCTCAACTGGAGGTTACTGATGTTTT
GACAGATAGACCTCCACCTATAATTCTACAAGGCCCAGCCAACCAAACGCTGGCAGTGGATGGTACAGCG
TTACTGAAATGTAAAGCCACTGGTGATCCTCTTCCTGTAATTAGCTGGTTAAAGGAGGGATTTACTTTTC
CGGGTAGAGATCCAAGAGCAACAATTCAAGAGCAAGGCACACTGCAGATTAAGAATTTACGGATTTCTGA
TACTGGCACTTATACTTGTGTGGCTACAAGTTCAAGTGGAGAGACTTCCTGGAGTGCAGTGCTGGATGTG
ACAGAGTCTGGAGCAACAATCAGTAAAAACTATGATTTAAGTGACCTGCCAGGGCCACCATCCAAACCGC
AGGTCACTGATGTTACTAAGAACAGTGTCACCTTGTCCTGGCAGCCAGGTACCCCTGGAACCCTTCCAGC
AAGTGCATATATCATTGAGGCTTTCAGCCAATCAGTGAGCAACAGCTGGCAGACCGTGGCAAACCATGTA
AAGACCACCCTCTATACTGTAAGAGGACTGCGGCCCAATACAATCTACTTATTCATGGTCAGAGCGATCA
ACCCCCAAGGTCTCAGTGACCCAAGTCCCATGTCAGATCCTGTGCGCACACAAGATATCAGCCCACCAGC
ACAAGGAGTGGACCACAGGCAAGTGCAGAAAGAGCTAGGAGATGTCCTTGTCCGTCTTCATAATCCAGTT
GTGCTGACTCCCACCACGGTTCAGGTCACATGGACGGTTGATCGCCAACCCCAGTTTATCCAAGGCTACC
GAGTGATGTATCGTCAGACTTCAGGTCTGCAGGCGACATCTTCGTGGCAGAATTTAGATGCCAAAGTCCC
GACTGAACGAAGTGCTGTCTTAGTCAACCTGAAAAAGGGGGTGACTTATGAAATTAAAGTACGGCCATAT
TTTAATGAGTTCCAAGGAATGGATAGTGAATCTAAAACGGTTCGTACTACTGAAGAAGCCCCAAGTGCCC
CACCACAGTCTGTCACTGTACTGACAGTTGGAAGCTACAATAGCACAAGTATTAGTGTTTCCTGGGATCC
TCCTCCTCCAGATCACCAGAATGGAATTATCCAAGAATACAAGATCTGGTGTCTAGGAAATGAAACGCGA
TTCCATATCAACAAAACTGTGGATGCAGCCATTCGGTCCGTAATAATTGGTGGATTATTCCCAGGTAAGT
ATCAAGGTTACAAGACAGGTTTAAGGAGACCAATAAGCTATTATTCGTATAGGATACTTTATACGAAGTT
ATTAAGTTATGGAGACCGGTGTGGCACGTGCGGACCGAGCGGCCGCAGGAACCCCTAGTGATGGAGTTGG
CCACTCCCTCTCTGCGCGCTCGCTCGCTCACTGAGGCCGGGCGACCAAAGGTCGCCCGACGCCCGGGCTT
TGCCCGGGCGGCCTCAGTGAGCGAGCGAGCGCGCAGCTGCCTGCAGGGGCGCCTGATGCGGTATTTTCTC
CTTACGCATCTGTGCGGTATTTCACACCGCATA
[95 nt withheld, positions 2484-2578]
T
[46 nt withheld, positions 2580-2625]
C
[141 nt withheld, positions 2627-2767]
CCTTTGACGTTGGAGTCCACGTTCTTT
[37 nt withheld, positions 2795-2831]
ACTCTATCTCGGGCTATTCTTTTGATTTATAAGGGATTTTGCCGATTTCGGTCTATTGGTTAAAAAATGA
GCTGATTTAACAAAAATTTAACGCGAATTTTAACAAAATATTAACGTTTACAATTTTATGGTGCACTCTC
AGTACAATCTGCTCTGATGCCGCATAGTTAAGCCAGCCCCGACACCCGCCAACACCCGCTGACGCGCCCT
GACGGGCTTGTCTGCTCCCGGCATCCGCTTACAGACAAGCTGTGACCGTCTCCGGGAGCTGCATGTGTCA
GAGGTTTTCACCGTCATCACCGAAACGCGCGAGACGAAAGGGCCTCGTGATACGCCTATTTTTATAGGTT
AATGTCATGATAATAATGGTTTCTTAGACGTCAGGTGGCACTTTTCGGGGAAATGTGCGCGGAACCCCTA
TTTGTTTATTTTTCTAAATACATTCAAATATGTATCCGCTCATGAGACAATAACCCTGATAAATGCTTCA
ATAATATTGAAAAAGGAAGAGTATGAGTATTCAACATTTCCGTGTCGCCCTTATTCCCTTTTTTGCGGCA
TTTTGCCTTCCTGTTTTTGCTCACCCAGAAACGCTGGTGAAAGTAAAAGATGCTGAAGATCAGTTGGGTG
CACGAGTGGGTTACATCGAACTGGATCTCAACAGCGGTAAGATCCTTGAGAGTTTTCGCCCCGAAGAACG
TTTTCCAATGATGAGCACTTTTAAAGTTCTGCTATGTGGCGCGGTATTATCCCGTATTGACGCCGGGCAA
GAGCAACTCGGTCGCCGCATACACTATTCTCAGAATGACTTGGTTGAGTACTCACCAGTCACAGAAAAGC
ATCTTACGGATGGCATGACAGTAAGAGAATTATGCAGTGCTGCCATAACCATGAGTGATAACACTGCGGC
CAACTTACTTCTGACAACGATCGGAGGACCGAAGGAGCTAACCGCTTTTTTGCACAACATGGGGGATCAT
GTAACTCGCCTTGATCGTTGGGAACCGGAGCTGAATGAAGCCATACCAAACGACGAGCGTGACACCACGA
TGCCTGTAGCAATGGCAACAACGTTGCGCAAACTATTAACTGGCGAACTACTTACTCTAGCTTCCCGGCA
ACAATTAATAGACTGGATGGAGGCGGATAAAGTTGCAGGACCACTTCTGCGCTCGGCCCTTCCGGCTGGC
TGGTTTATTGCTGATAAATCTGGAGCCGGTGAGCGTGGGTCTCGCGGTATCATTGCAGCACTGGGGCCAG
ATGGTAAGCCCTCCCGTATCGTAGTTATCTACACGACGGGGAGTCAGGCAACTATGGATGAACGAAATAG
ACAGATCGCTGAGATAGGTGCCTCACTGATTAAGCATTGGTAACTGTCAGACCAAGTTTACTCATATATA
CTTTAGATTGATTTAAAACTTCATTTTTAATTTAAAAGGATCTAGGTGAAGATCCTTTTTGATAATCTCA
TGACCAAAATCCCTTAACGTGAGTTTTCGTTCCACTGAGCGTCAGACCCCGTAGAAAAGATCAAAGGATC
TTCTTGAGATCCTTTTTTTCTGCGCGTAATCTGCTGCTTGCAAACAAAAAAACCACCGCTACCAGCGGTG
GTTTGTTTGCCGGATCAAGAGCTACCAACTCTTTTTCCGAAGGTAACTGGCTTCAGCAGAGCGCAGATAC
CAAATACTGTTCTTCTAGTGTAGCCGTAGTTAGGCCACCACTTCAAGAACTCTGTAGCACCGCCTACATA
CCTCGCTCTGCTAATCCTGTTACCAGTGGCTGCTGCCAGTGGCGATAAGTCGTGTCTTACCGGGTTGGAC
TCAAGACGATAGTTACCGGATAAGGCGCAGCGGTCGGGCTGAACGGGGGGTTCGTGCACACAGCCCAGCT
TGGAGCGAACGACCTACACCGAACTGAGATACCTACAGCGTGAGCTATGAGAAAGCGCCACGCTTCCCGA
AGGGAGAAAGGCGGACAGGTATCCGGTAAGCGGCAGGGTCGGAACAGGAGAGCGCACGAGGGAGCTTCCA
GGGGGAAACGCCTGGTATCTTTATAGTCCTGTCGGGTTTCGCCACCTCTGACTTGAGCGTCGATTTTTGT
GATGCTCGTCAGGGGGGCGGAGCCTATGGAAAAACGCCAGCAACGCGGCCTTTTTACGGTTCCTGGCCTT
TTGCTGGCCTTTTGCTCACATGTCCTGCAGGCAGCTGCGCGCTCGCTCGCTCACTGAGGCCGCCCGGGCG
TCGGGCGACCTTTGGTCGCCCGGCCTCAGTGAGCGAGCGAGCGCGCAGAGAGGGAGTGGCCAACTCCATC
ACTAGGGGTTCCTGCGGCCGCACGCGTGGATCTGCGATCGCTCCGGTGCCCGTCAGTGGGCAGAGCGCAC
ATCGCCCACAGTCCCCGAGAAGTTGGGGGGAGGGGTCGGCAATTGAACGGGTGCCTAGAGAAGGTGGCGC
GGGGTAAACTGGGAAAGTGATGTCGTGTACTGGCTCCGCCTTTTTCCCGAGGGTGGGGGAGAACCGTATA
TAAGTGCAGTAGTCGCCGTGAACGTTCTTTTTCGCAACGGGTTTGCCGCCAGAACACAGCTGAAGCTTCG
AGGGGCTCGCATCTCTCCTTCACGCGCCCGCCGCCCTACCTGAGGCCGCCATCCACGCCGGTTGAGTCGC
GTTCTGCCGCCTCCCGCCTGTGGTGCCTCCTGAACTGCGTCCGCCGTCTAGGTAAGTTTAAAGCTCAGGT
CGAGACCGGGCCTTTGTCCGGCGCTCCCTTGGAGCCTACCTAGACTCAGCCGGCTCTCCACGCTTTGCCT
GACCCTGCTTGCTCAACTCTACGTCTTTGTTTCGTTTTCTGTTCTGCGCCGTTACAGATCCAAGCTGTGA
CCGGCGCCTACCGTACGGCCACCATGTACCCTTATGACGTACCTGACTATGCTGGATCTATGAGTCTGCT
GATGTTTACACAACTACTGCTCTGTGGATTTTTATATGTTCGGGTTGATGGATCGCGTCTTCGCCAGGAG
GACTTTCCCCCGCGGATTGTGGAGCATCCTTCCGATGTCATCGTCTCTAAGGGCGAGCCCACGACTCTGA
ACTGCAAGGCGGAGGGCCGGCCAACGCCCACCATTGAGTGGTACAAAGATGGGGAGCGAGTGGAGACTGA
CAAGGACGATCCCCGGTCCCACAGGATGCTTCTGCCCAGCGGATCC
